>Addgene plasmid #179112 | pDY0750 pCAG-NLS-BceINT | addgene full sequence | sequence record 351791 | Addgene Partial NGS Result
TGAGCGCAACGCAATTAATGTGAGTTAGCTCACTCATTAGGCACCCCAGGCTTTACACTTTATGCTTCCG
GCTCGTATGTTGTGTGGAATTGTGAGCGGATAACAATTTCACACAGGAAACAGCTATGACCATGAGGCGC
GCCGGATTCGACATTGATTATTGACTAGTTATTAATAGTAATCAATTACGGGGTCATTAGTTCATAGCCC
ATATATGGAGTTCCGCGTTACATAACTTACGGTAAATGGCCCGCCTGGCTGACCGCCCAACGACCCCCGC
CCATTGACGTCAATAATGACGTATGTTCCCATAGTAACGCCAATAGGGACTTTCCATTGACGTCAATGGG
TGGAGTATTTACGGTAAACTGCCCACTTGGCAGTACATCAAGTGTATCATATGCCAAGTACGCCCCCTAT
TGACGTCAATGACGGTAAATGGCCCGCCTGGCATTATGCCCAGTACATGACCTTATGGGACTTTCCTACT
TGGCAGTACATCTACGTATTAGTCATCGCTATTACCATGGTCGAGGTGAGCCCCACGTTCTGCTTCACTC
TCCCCATCTCCCCCCCCTCCCCACCCCCAATTTTGTATTTATTTATTTTTTAATTATTTTGTGCAGCGAT
GGGGGCGGGGGGGGGGGGGGGGCGCGCGCCRGGSGGGGSGGGGSGGGGSGRGGGGSGGGGSGGGGCGAGG
CGGAGAGGTGCGGCGGCAGCCAATCAGAGCGGCGCGCTCCGAAAGTTTCCTTTTATGGCGAGGCGGCGGC
GGCGGCGGCCCTATAAAAAGCGAAGCGCGCGGCGGGCGGGAGTCGCTGCGCGCTGCCTTCGCCCCGTGCC
CCGCTCCGCCGCCGCCTCGCGCCGCCCGCCCCGGCTCTGACTGACCGCGTTACTCCCACAGGTGAGCGGG
CGGGACGGCCCTTCTCCTCCGGGCTGTAATTAGCGCTTGGTTTAATGACGGCTTGTTTCTTTTCTGTGGC
TGCGTGAAAGCCTTGAGGGGCTCCGGGAGGGCCCTTTGTGCGGGGGGAGCGGCTCGGGGGGTGCGTGCGT
GTGTGTGTGCGTGGGGAGCGCCGCGTGCGGCTCCGCGCTGCCCGGCGGCTGTGAGCGCTGCGGGCGCGGC
GCGGGGCTTTGTGCGCTCCGCAGTGTGCGCGAGGGGAGCGCGGCCGGGGGCGGTGCCCCGCGGTGCGGGG
GGGGCTGCGAGGGGAACAAAGGCTGCGTGCGGGGTGTGTGCGTGGGGGGGTGAGCAGGGGGTGTGGGCGC
GTCGGTCGGGCTGCAACCCCCCCTGCACCCCCCTCCCCGAGTTGCTGAGCACGGCCCGGCTTCGGGTGCG
GGGCTCCGTACGGGGCGTGGCGCGGGGCTCGCCGTGCCGGGCGGGGGGTGGCGGCAGGTGGGGGTGCCGG
GCGGGGCGGGGCCGCCTCGGGCCGGGGAGGGCTCGGGGGAGGGGCGCGGCGGCCCCCGGAGCGCCGGCGG
CTGTCGAGGCGCGGCGAGCCGCAGCCATTGCCTTTTATGGTAATCGTGCGAGAGGGCGCAGGGACTTCCT
TTGTCCCAAATCTGTGCGGAGCCGAAATCTGGGAGGCGCCGCCGCACCCCCTCTAGCGGGCGCGGGGCGA
AGCGGTGCGGCGCCGGCAGGAAGGAAATGGGCGGGGAGGGCCTTCGTGCGTCGCCGCGCCGCCGTCCCCT
TCTCCCTCTCCAGCCTCGGGGCTGTCCGCGGGGGGACGGCTGCCTTCGGGGGGGACGGGGCAGGGCGGGG
TTCGGCTTCTGGCGTGTGACCGGCGGCTCTAGAGCCTCTGCTAACCATGTTCATGCCTTCTTCTTTTTCC
TACAGATCCTTAATTAATAATACGACTCACTATAGGGGGTCGACCCGCCACCATGCCCAAGAAGAAACGC
AAGGTATACCCTTATGACGTACCTGATTACGCCGGTAGCTACAGGCCAGAATCCCTCGACGTATGCATTT
ACCTTCGCAAATCCAGGAAGGACGTTGAAGAAGAACGCCGCGCAATCGAAGAAGGCAGCTCCTACAACGC
ACTGGAACGGCATCGGAAGCGATTGTTTGCCATTGCCAAGGCAGAAAATCACAACATCATCGATATTTTT
GAAGAAGTTGCCAGTGGAGAGAGCATACAGGAAAGACCCCAAATGCAGCAGCTGCTCAGGAAGTTGGAAG
GCAATGAAATTGATGGCGTGCTGGTGATTGATCTCGATAGACTCGGGCGGGGCGATATGCTGGATGCGGG
AATGATCGATCGTGCATTCAGATACTCATCTACCAAAATTATCACCCCAACAGATGTCTACGATCCTGAT
GACGAAAGTTGGGAGCTGGTGTTCGGGATTAAGAGTTTAATCAGCCGACAGGAGCTCAAGTCCATCACCA
AACGACTGCAGAATGGCCGGATCGATTCAGTGAAGGAGGGGAAGCACATTGGCAAGAAGCCACCTTATGG
CTACTTGAAGGATGAGAATCTGAGGCTGTATCCAGATCCAGAAAAGGCCTGGATTGTGAAGAAGATTTTT
GAACTGATGTGTGACGGAAAGGGACGGCAGATGATTGCGGCTGAGTTGGACAGACTGGGTATTGACCCCC
CTGTGACGAAAAGGGGAGCATGGGACTCTAGTACCATCACCAGTATTATAAAGAACGAAGTTTATACAGG
CGTCATTGTCTGGGGGAAATTTAAGCATAAAAAGAGGAATGGTAAGTATACGCGGCATAAGAACCCACAG
GAGAAGTGGATTATGTACGAGAACGCCCATGAACCCATTATATCCAAAGAGCTTTTCGATGCGGCAAACG
AAGCCCATAGCTCCAGACACAAGCCCGCTGTCATAACGAGTAAAAAGCTGACTAACCCACTGGCTGGCAT
CTTGAAGTGCAAGTTGTGTGGCTACACAATGCTCATACAGACTCGGAAGGACAGGCCTCATAACTACTTA
CGATGTAACAATCCAGCCTGTAAGGGCAAGCAAAAACAGTCAGTTTTCAATTTAGTGGAGGAGAAGTTGC
TCTATTCACTGCAGCAAATCGTGGACGAGTACCAGGCCCAGAAAGTTGAAGAGGTCGAAATTGATGATTC
TAAACTCATCTCTTTTAAGGAAAAGGCAATAATCTCCAAAGAGAAGGAGCTTAAGGAGTTACAAGCTCAG
AAAGGCAACCTGCATGACCTGCTCGAACAAGGTATTTACACGGTCGAAATCTTCCTGGAACGGCAGAAGA
ATTTGGTGGAAAGAATAACCAGCATCGAGAACGACATCGAGGTGCTGCAGAAGGAGATTGAAACTGAGCA
GATCAAAGAACACAATAAGACCGAGTTCATCCCCGCCTTAAAAACGGTGATCGAATCATATCACAAAACA
ACCAATATTGAACTCAAAAACCAGCTGCTGAAGACCATTCTGAGCACCGTGACATACTATAGGCATCCCG
ACTGGAAAACCAATGAATTTGAAATCCAGGTGTACTTCAAAATCTCCTAGGTCAGAGCTCGCTGATCAGC
CTCGACTGTGCCTTCTAGTTGCCAGCCATCTGTTGTTTGCCCCTCCCCCGTGCCTTCCTTGACCCTGGAA
GGTGCCACTCCCACTGTCCTTTCCTAATAAAATGAGGAAATTGCATCGCATTGTCTGAGTAGGTGTCATT
CTATTCTGGGGGGTGGGGTGGGGCAGGACAGCAAGGGGGAGGATTGGGAAGACAATAGCAGGCATGCTGG
GGATGCGGTGGGCTCTATGGCTTCTGAGGCGGAAAGAACCAGCTGGGGCTCGAGATCCACTAGTTCTAGC
CTCGAGGCTAGAGCGGCCGCCACTGGCCGTCGTTTTACAACGTCGTGACTGGGAAAACCCTGGCGTTACC
CAACTTAATCGCCTTGCAGCACATCCCCCTTTCGCCAGCTGGCGTAATAGCGAAGAGGCCCGCACCGATC
GCCCTTCCCAACAGTTGCGCAGCCTGAATGGCGAATGGAAATTGTAAGCGTTAATATTTTGTTAAAATTC
GCGTTAAATTTTTGTTAAATCAGCTCATTTTTTAACCAATAGGCCGAAATCGGCAAAATCCCTTATAAAT
CAAAAGAATAGACCGAGATAGGGT
[37 nt withheld, positions 4085-4121]
AAAGAACGTGGACTCCAACGTCAAAGG
[49 nt withheld, positions 4149-4197]
T
[91 nt withheld, positions 4199-4289]
G
[124 nt withheld, positions 4291-4414]
CAGGTGGCACTTTTCGGGGAAATGTGCGCGGAACCCCTATTTGTTTATTTTTCTAAATACATTCAAATAT
GTATCCGCTCATGAGACAATAACCCTGATAAATGCTTCAATAATATTGAAAAAGGAAGAGTATGAGTATT
CAACATTTCCGTGTCGCCCTTATTCCCTTTTTTGCGGCATTTTGCCTTCCTGTTTTTGCTCACCCAGAAA
CGCTGGTGAAAGTAAAAGATGCTGAAGATCAGTTGGGTGCACGAGTGGGTTACATCGAACTGGATCTCAA
CAGCGGTAAGATCCTTGAGAGTTTTCGCCCCGAAGAACGTTTTCCAATGATGAGCACTTTTAAAGTTCTG
CTATGTGGCGCGGTATTATCCCGTATTGACGCCGGGCAAGAGCAACTCGGTCGCCGCATACACTATTCTC
AGAATGACTTGGTTGAGTACTCACCAGTCACAGAAAAGCATCTTACGGATGGCATGACAGTAAGAGAATT
ATGCAGTGCTGCCATAACCATGAGTGATAACACTGCGGCCAACTTACTTCTGACAACGATCGGAGGACCG
AAGGAGCTAACCGCTTTTTTGCACAACATGGGGGATCATGTAACTCGCCTTGATCGTTGGGAACCGGAGC
TGAATGAAGCCATACCAAACGACGAGCGTGACACCACGATGCCTGTAGCAATGGCAACAACGTTGCGCAA
ACTATTAACTGGCGAACTACTTACTCTAGCTTCCCGGCAACAATTAATAGACTGGATGGAGGCGGATAAA
GTTGCAGGACCACTTCTGCGCTCGGCCCTTCCGGCTGGCTGGTTTATTGCTGATAAATCTGGAGCCGGTG
AGCGTGGGTCTCGCGGTATCATTGCAGCACTGGGGCCAGATGGTAAGCCCTCCCGTATCGTAGTTATCTA
CACGACGGGGAGTCAGGCAACTATGGATGAACGAAATAGACAGATCGCTGAGATAGGTGCCTCACTGATT
AAGCATTGGTAACTGTCAGACCAAGTTTACTCATATATACTTTAGATTGATTTAAAACTTCATTTTTAAT
TTAAAAGGATCTAGGTGAAGATCCTTTTTGATAATCTCATGACCAAAATCCCTTAACGTGAGTTTTCGTT
CCACTGAGCGTCAGACCCCGTAGAAAAGATCAAAGGATCTTCTTGAGATCCTTTTTTTCTGCGCGTAATC
TGCTGCTTGCAAACAAAAAAACCACCGCTACCAGCGGTGGTTTGTTTGCCGGATCAAGAGCTACCAACTC
TTTTTCCGAAGGTAACTGGCTTCAGCAGAGCGCAGATACCAAATACTGTTCTTCTAGTGTAGCCGTAGTT
AGGCCACCACTTCAAGAACTCTGTAGCACCGCCTACATACCTCGCTCTGCTAATCCTGTTACCAGTGGCT
GCTGCCAGTGGCGATAAGTCGTGTCTTACCGGGTTGGACTCAAGACGATAGTTACCGGATAAGGCGCAGC
GGTCGGGCTGAACGGGGGGTTCGTGCACACAGCCCAGCTTGGAGCGAACGACCTACACCGAACTGAGATA
CCTACAGCGTGAGCTATGAGAAAGCGCCACGCTTCCCGAAGGGAGAAAGGCGGACAGGTATCCGGTAAGC
GGCAGGGTCGGAACAGGAGAGCGCACGAGGGAGCTTCCAGGGGGAAACGCCTGGTATCTTTATAGTCCTG
TCGGGTTTCGCCACCTCTGACTTGAGCGTCGATTTTTGTGATGCTCGTCAGGGGGGCGGAGCCTATGGAA
AAACGCCAGCAACGCGGCCTTTTTACGGTTCCTGGCCTTTTGCTGGCCTTTTGCTCACATGTTCTTTCCT
GCGTTATCCCCTGATTCTGTGGATAACCGTATTACCGCCTTTGAGTGAGCTGATACCGCTCGCCGCAGCC
GAACGACCGAGCGCAGCGAGTCAGTGAGCGAGGAAGCGGAAGAGCGCCCAATACGCAAACCGCCTCTCCC
CGCGCGTTGGCCGATTCATTAATGCAGCTGGCACGACAGGTTTCCCGACTGGAAAGCGGGCAG
Features (pLannotate 1.2.2; 15 found; start..end, strand, type, name):
     16..37      +  protein_bind   CAP binding site: CAP binding activates transcription in the presence of cAMP. E. coli catabolite activator protein
     52..82      +  promoter       lac promoter: promoter for the E. coli lac operon
     90..106     +  protein_bind   lac operator: The lac repressor binds to the lac operator to inhibit transcription in E. coli. This inhibition can be relieved by adding lactose or isopropyl-β-D-thiogalactopyranoside (IPTG). lac repressor encoded by lacI
    150..529     +  enhancer       CMV enhancer: human cytomegalovirus immediate early enhancer
    531..808     +  promoter       chicken β-actin promoter: No description available
    809..1825    +  intron         chimeric intron: chimera between introns from chicken β-actin and rabbit β-globin
   1838..1856    +  promoter       T7 promoter: promoter for bacteriophage T7 RNA polymerase
   3506..3730    +  polyA_signal   bGH poly(A) signal: bovine growth hormone polyadenylation signal
   3734..3755    +  promoter       SV40 promoter (fragment): SV40 enhancer and early promoter
   3801..3955    +  CDS            lacZα (fragment): LacZα fragment of β-galactosidase; lacZ fragment
   3986..4414    -  rep_origin     f1 ori (sequence partly withheld): f1 bacteriophage origin of replication; arrow indicates direction of (+) strand synthesis
   4441..4545    +  promoter       AmpR promoter: bla
   4546..5406    +  CDS            AmpR: β-lactamase; bla; confers resistance to ampicillin, carbenicillin, and related antibiotics
   5577..6165    +  rep_origin     ori: high-copy-number ColE1/pMB1/pBR322/pUC origin of replication
   6348..3       +  CDS            lacI (fragment) (across the origin): lac repressor; lacI; The lac repressor binds to the lac operator to inhibit transcription in E. coli. This inhibition can be relieved by adding lactose or isopropyl-β-D-thiogalactopyranoside (IPTG).
