[The description below was written by a language model from this plasmid's Addgene catalogue record and pLannotate feature annotations shown in this document.]
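Description:
pDY0750 pCAG-NLS-BceINT is a mammalian expression plasmid of about 6.4 kb for producing BceINT, an integrase, fused to a nuclear localization signal as its name indicates. The catalogue lists the backbone as pCMV and files the construct under CRISPR vectors. The annotated sequence, however, shows a full CAG promoter: the human cytomegalovirus immediate-early enhancer, the chicken β-actin promoter, and a chimeric chicken β-actin/rabbit β-globin intron. This combination gives strong, broadly active transcription in mammalian cells. A T7 promoter lies just downstream of the intron, which could allow in vitro transcription or serve as a sequencing primer site. A bovine growth hormone polyadenylation signal terminates the transcript. The roughly 1.6 kb interval between the T7 promoter and the poly(A) signal has no automated annotation. It presumably holds the NLS-BceINT open reading frame, though the feature table does not identify the coding sequence or the NLS type, and the record gives no source organism for the integrase.

In E. coli the plasmid is maintained by a high-copy ColE1/pUC-type origin and selected with ampicillin through the β-lactamase gene and its own promoter. An f1 origin is also present. The other annotations are cloning-vector remnants with no evident role in the payload: the CAP site, lac promoter and operator, lacZα and lacI fragments, and a short SV40 promoter fragment. No mammalian selection marker or reporter is annotated, which suits transient transfection. The stated purpose is simply BceINT expression. The associated publication concerns CRISPR-directed integrases for inserting large DNA sequences into genomes without double-strand breaks, so the plasmid most likely supplies the integrase in such experiments. The sequence record is labelled a partial NGS result.
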