Addgene plasmid #179112: pDY0750 pCAG-NLS-BceINT
Purpose: BceINT expression vector
Depositing lab: Omar Abudayyeh & Jonathan Gootenberg. Depositing organization: Massachusetts Institute of Technology. Publication: Drag-and-drop genome insertion of large sequences without double-strand DNA cleavage using CRISPR-directed integrases. Yarnall MTN, Ioannidi EI, Schmitt-Ulms C, Krajeski RN, Lim J, Villiger L, Zhou W, Jiang K, Garushyants SK, Roberts N, Zhang L, Vakulskas CA, Walker JA 2nd, Kadina AP, Zepeda AE, Holden K, Ma H, Xie J, Gao G, Foquet L, Bial G, Donnelly SK, Miyata Y, Radiloff DR, Henderson JM, Ujita A, Abudayyeh OO, Gootenberg JS. Nat Biotechnol. 2022 Nov 24. doi: 10.1038/s41587-022-01527-4. PubMed 36424489.
Backbone
  Vector backbone: pCMV
  Vector type: CRISPR
Growth in bacteria
  Bacterial resistance: Ampicillin, 100 μg/mL
  Growth temperature: 37°C
  Growth strain: NEB Stable
  Copy number: Unknown
Gene/Insert
  Gene/Insert name: pCAG-NLS-BceINT
Terms and licenses: Academic/Nonprofit Terms; Industry Terms: Not Available to Industry
Depositor comments: Please visit https://doi.org/10.1101/2021.11.01.466786 for bioRxiv preprint.
How to cite: pDY0750 pCAG-NLS-BceINT was a gift from Omar Abudayyeh & Jonathan Gootenberg (Addgene plasmid # 179112 ; http://n2t.net/addgene:179112 ; RRID:Addgene_179112)
